>Addgene plasmid #16978 | XP12 Xbra | addgene partial sequence | sequence record 22844 | SP6 5'-ATTTAGGTGACACTATAG-3'
ACGAGTCACTACCTGCCGATCACTCGCACCTTGGGTTTTGTTCCGATTACAATAAAACAAATCAGTGGAA
AAGCTGCTGTAAGTTTTTTTTGCCCCTGTTTGTGTGTTTGGACCCCCCTCTCTGGAGTAATGAGTGCGAC
CGAGAGCTGCGCCAAGAACGTACAGTACCGGGTGGATCATCTTCTCAGCGCTGTGGAGAATGAGCTCCAG
GCTGGCAGCGAGAAGGGGGACCCCACCGAGAAGGAGCTGAAGGTTAGCCTGGAGGAGCGGGACCTGTGGA
CGAGGTTCAAGGAGCTCACCAACGAGATGATCGTCACCAAGAATGGAAGACGAATGTTTCCAGTTCTGAA
GGTGAGCATGTCGGGCCTGGATCCCAATGCAATGTATACGGTTCTGCTGGACTTTGTGGCAGCCGACAAC
CACCGCTGGAAGTATGTGAATGGAGAATGGGTTCCAGGTGGCAAACCCGAGCCCCAGGCCCCCAGTTGTG
TTTATATCCACCCAGACTCACCCAACTTTGGAGCCCACTGGATGAAAGATCCTGTCTCTTTTAGCAAAGT
CAAACTTACAAACAAAATGAATGGTGGAGGCCAGATTATGTTAAACTCTTTGCACAAGTATGAACCTCGA
ATCCACATAGTGAGAGTTGGTGGCACCCAGAGAATGATCACTAGCCATTCATTCCCTGAGACACAGTTCA
TAGCAGTGACCGCATACCAGAATGAAGAGATTACAGCACTTAAAATCAAACACAATCCATTTGCCAAAGC
ATTTCTTGATGCAAAAGAAAGAAATGATTATAAAGACATCTTGGGATGAGGGAATCGATAGTCAGCATTC
TAA
