[The description below was written by a language model from this plasmid's Addgene catalogue record.]
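Description:
XP12 Xbra is a small bacterial plasmid built on the pSP73 backbone (Promega, about 2.5 kb), a general in vitro transcription vector whose polylinker is flanked by opposing SP6 and T7 phage RNA polymerase promoters. It is catalogued as a bacterial expression vector, is maintained at high copy number in standard E. coli cloning strains, and is selected with ampicillin. No feature table accompanies the record, so the exact positions of the origin, resistance gene and promoters are not documented here. The listing of SP6 and T7 as the 5′ and 3′ sequencing primers is consistent with the usual pSP73 layout.

The insert is a full-length cDNA of roughly 2.2 kb for Xbra, the Xenopus laevis homologue of the T-box transcription factor Brachyury (gene t.S). It was cloned as an EcoRI fragment, with the EcoRI sites retained at both ends, so the insert can be released again with that single enzyme. No tags, reporters or eukaryotic regulatory elements are recorded.

The depositor notes indicate the intended use: linearising the plasmid with EcoRV and transcribing with T7 polymerase gives an antisense Xbra RNA. This makes the construct a template for riboprobe synthesis, of the kind typically used for in situ hybridisation or related RNA detection assays. Brachyury is widely used as a marker of early mesoderm, so such a probe would suit studies of mesoderm formation in frog embryos, although the record does not state a specific application. The record does not describe use of the SP6 promoter for sense transcription.
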