Addgene plasmid #16978: XP12 Xbra
Depositing lab: Randall Moon. Depositing organization: University of Washington.
Backbone
  Vector backbone: psp73
  Backbone manufacturer: Promega
  Backbone size w/o insert (bp): 2500
  Vector type: Bacterial Expression
Growth in bacteria
  Bacterial resistance: Ampicillin, 100 μg/mL
  Growth temperature: 37°C
  Growth strain: DH5alpha
  Copy number: High Copy
Gene/Insert
  Gene/Insert name: Xbra
  Species: X. laevis (frog)
  Insert size (bp): 2200
  Entrez Gene: t.S (a.k.a. XELAEV_18029080mg, X-bra, Xbrachyury, bra, brachyury, bu, ntl, t, t-a, t-b, t.L, ta, xbra)
  Cloning method: Restriction Enzyme; 5′ cloning site EcoR1 (not destroyed); 3′ cloning site EcoRI (not destroyed)
  Sequencing primers: 5′ SP6; 3′ T7
Terms and licenses: Academic/Nonprofit Terms; Industry Terms: Not Available to Industry
Depositor comments: Insert: full length Xbra from Jim Smith. Antisense: linearize with EcoRV, transcribe with T7. Plasmid History: Constructed by Jan Christian.
How to cite: XP12 Xbra was a gift from Randall Moon (Addgene plasmid # 16978 ; http://n2t.net/addgene:16978 ; RRID:Addgene_16978)
